>Addgene plasmid #48507 | pFUSB4_GAGT | depositor full sequence | sequence record 70207 | Full Sequence
ATGTTTTCCCAGTCACGACGTTGTAAAACGACGGCCAGTCTTAAGCGTCTCATGGCCTGACCCCGGACCA
AGTGGTGGCCTATCGCCAGCAACAATGGCGGCAAGCAAGCGCTCGAAACGGTGCAGCGGCTGTTGCCGGT
GCTGTGCCAGGACCATGGCCTGACCCCGGACCAAGTGGTGGCTATCGCCAGCAACATTGGCGGCAAGCAA
GCGCTCGAAACGGTGCAGCGGCTGTTGCCGGTGCTGTGCCAGGACCATGGCCTGACCCCGGACCAAGTGG
TGGCTATCGCCAGCAACAATGGCGGCAAGCAAGCGCTCGAAACGGTGCAGCGGCTGTTGCCGGTGCTGTG
CCAGGACCATGGCCTGACCCCGGACCAAGTGGTGGCTATCGCCAGCAACGGTGGCGGCAAGCAAGCGCTC
GAAACGGTGCAGCGGCTGTTGCCGGTGCTGTGCCAGGACCATGGCCTGACCCCGGACCAAGTGGTGGCTA
TCGAGACGTCTAGACCAGCCAGGACAGAAATGCCTCGACTTCGCTGCTACCCAAGGTTGCCGGGTGACGC
ACACCGTGGAAACGGATGAAGGCACGAACCCAGTGGACATAAGCCTGTTCGGTTCGTAAGCTGTAATGCA
AGTAGCGTATGCGCTCACGCAACTGGTCCAGAACCTTGACCGAACGCAGCGGTGGTAACGGCGCAGTGGC
GGTTTTCATGGCTTGTTATGACTGTTTTTTTGGGGTACAGTCTATGCCTCGGGCATCCAAGCAGCAAGCG
CGTTACGCCGTGGGTCGATGTTTGATGTTATGGAGCAGCAACGATGTTACGCAGCAGGGCAGTCGCCCTA
AAACAAAGTTAAACATTATGAGGGAAGCGGTGATCGCCGAAGTATCGACTCAACTATCAGAGGTAGTTGG
CGTCATCGAGCGCCATCTCGAACCGACGTTGCTGGCCGTACATTTGTACGGCTCCGCAGTGGATGGCGGC
CTGAAGCCACACAGTGATATTGATTTGCTGGTTACGGTGACCGTAAGGCTTGATGAAACAACGCGGCGAG
CTTTGATCAACGACCTTTTGGAAACTTCGGCTTCCCCTGGAGAGAGCGAGATTCTCCGCGCTGTAGAAGT
CACCATTGTTGTGCACGACGACATCATTCCGTGGCGTTATCCAGCTAAGCGCGAACTGCAATTTGGAGAA
TGGCAGCGCAATGACATTCTTGCAGGTATCTTCGAGCCAGCCACGATCGACATTGATCTGGCTATCTTGC
TGACAAAAGCAAGAGAACATAGCGTTGCCTTGGTAGGTCCAGCGGCGGAGGAACTCTTTGATCCGGTTCC
TGAACAGGATCTATTTGAGGCGCTAAATGAAACCTTAACGCTATGGAACTCGCCGCCCGACTGGGCTGGC
GATGAGCGAAATGTAGTGCTTACGTTGTCCCGCATTTGGTACAGCGCAGTAACCGGCAAAATCGCGCCGA
AGGATGTCGCTGCCGACTGGGCAATGGAGCGCCTGCCGGCCCAGTATCAGCCCGTCATACTTGAAGCTAG
ACAGGCTTATCTTGGACAAGAAGAAGATCGCTTGGCCTCGCGCGCAGATCAGTTGGAAGAATTTGTCCAC
TACGTGAAAGGCGAGATCACCAAGGTAGTCGGCAAATAACCCTCGAGCCACCCATGACCAAAATCCCTTA
ACGTGAGTTACGCGTCGTTCCACTGAGCGTCAGACCCCGTAGAAAAGATCAAAGGATCTTCTTGAGATCC
TTTTTTTCTGCGCGTAATCTGCTGCTTGCAAACAAAAAAACCACCGCTACCAGCGGTGGTTTGTTTGCCG
GATCAAGAGCTACCAACTCTTTTTCCGAAGGTAACTGGCTTCAGCAGAGCGCAGATACCAAATACTGTCC
TTCTAGTGTAGCCGTAGTTAGGCCACCACTTCAAGAACTCTGTAGCACCGCCTACATACCTCGCTCTGCT
AATCCTGTTACCAGTGGCTGCTGCCAGTGGCGATAAGTCGTGTCTTACCGGGTTGGACTCAAGACGATAG
TTACCGGATAAGGCGCAGCGGTCGGGCTGAACGGGGGGTTCGTGCACACAGCCCAGCTTGGAGCGAACGA
CCTACACCGAACTGAGATACCTACAGCGTGAGCATTGAGAAAGCGCCACGCTTCCCGAAGGGAGAAAGGC
GGACAGGTATCCGGTAAGCGGCAGGGTCGGAACAGGAGAGCGCACGAGGGAGCTTCCAGGGGGAAACGCC
TGGTATCTTTATAGTCCTGTCGGGTTTCGCCACCTCTGACTTGAGCGTCGATTTTTGTGATGCTCGTCAG
GGGGGCGGAGCCTATGGAAAAACGCCAGCAACGCGGCCTTTTTACGGTTCCTGGCCTTTTGCTGGCCTTT
TGCTCACATGTTCTTTCCTGCGTTATCCCCTGATTCTGTGGATAACCGTATTACCGCCTTTGAGTGAGCT
GATACCGCTCGCCGCAGCCGAACGACCGAGCGCAGCGAGTCAGTGAGCGAGGAAGCGGAAGAGCGCCCAA
TACGCAAACCGCCTCTCCCCGCGCGTTGGCCGATTCATTAATGCAGCTGGCACGACAGGTTTCCCGACTG
GAAAGCGGGCAGTGAGCGCAACGCAATTAATACGCGTACCGCTAGCCAGGAAGAGTTTGTAGAAACGCAA
AAAGGCCATCCGTCAGGATGGCCTTCTGCTTAGTTTGATGCCTGGCAGTTTATGGCGGGCGTCCTGCCCG
CCACCCTCCGGGCCGTTGCTTCACAACGTTCAAATCCGCTCCCGGCGGATTTGTCCTACTCAGGAGAGCG
TTCACCGACAAACAACAGATAAAACGAAAGGCCCAGTCTTCCGACTGAGCCTTTCGTTTTATTTGATGCC
TGGCAGTTCCCTACTCTCGCGTTAACGCTAGCATGG
Features (pLannotate 1.2.2; 8 found; start..end, strand, type, name):
      3..39      -  CDS            lacZα (fragment): LacZα fragment of β-galactosidase; lacZ fragment
    596..619     +  promoter       Pc promoter (fragment): intI1 (promoter lies within the coding sequence); class 1 integron promoter
    795..851     +  CDS            GmR (fragment): gentamycin acetyltransferase; aacC1; confers resistance to gentamycin
    858..1649    +  CDS            SmR: aminoglycoside adenylyltransferase (Murphy, 1985); aadA; confers resistance to spectinomycin and streptomycin
   1742..2330    +  rep_origin     ori: high-copy-number ColE1/pMB1/pBR322/pUC origin of replication
   2513..2605    +  CDS            lacI (fragment): lac repressor; lacI; The lac repressor binds to the lac operator to inhibit transcription in E. coli. This inhibition can be relieved by adding lactose or isopropyl-β-D-thiogalactopyranoside (IPTG).
   2660..2687    -  terminator     rrnB T2 terminator: transcription terminator T2 from the E. coli rrnB gene
   2819..2862    +  terminator     rrnB T1 terminator: Escherichia coli rrnB; transcription terminator T1 from the E. coli rrnB gene
