[The description below was written by a language model from this plasmid's Addgene catalogue record and pLannotate feature annotations shown in this document.]
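Description:
pFUSB4_GAGT is a small (about 2.9 kb) bacterial intermediate plasmid from a Golden Gate TALEN assembly system. It is built on the pFUS_B4 array backbone and carries a pre-assembled block of four synthetic TAL effector repeats. The repeat-variable diresidues are NN NI NN NG, which under the standard TALE code correspond to the bases G, A, G and T, hence the name. The repository lists the vector type as mammalian expression/TALEN. However, the feature table shows no eukaryotic promoter, nuclease domain or polyadenylation signal, so this plasmid appears to serve as a repeat-array module rather than as an expression construct in its own right.

Propagation in E. coli relies on a high-copy ColE1/pUC-type origin. Selection uses the aadA aminoglycoside adenylyltransferase gene (SmR), which confers spectinomycin and streptomycin resistance and matches the catalogue's spectinomycin entry. A fragment of the class 1 integron Pc promoter and a remnant of a gentamicin acetyltransferase gene lie upstream of this marker. The rrnB T1 and T2 terminators are also annotated, along with short lacZα and lacI fragments. The lacZα remnant is probably what is left of a screening cassette displaced when the repeats were inserted, though the record does not say so. The automated annotation did not label the TAL repeats themselves, which presumably lie in the unannotated stretch between the lacZα remnant and the Pc promoter fragment.

The associated publication describes a simplified 15-RVD GoldyTALEN design for in vivo genome engineering. Pre-made four-repeat modules like this one are presumably combined with other repeat arrays in a second Golden Gate step to build a full-length TALEN in a final expression backbone.
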