Addgene plasmid #48507: pFUSB4_GAGT
Depositing lab: Stephen Ekker. Depositing organization: Mayo Foundation for Medical Education and Research. Publication: High Efficiency In Vivo Genome Engineering with a Simplified 15-RVD GoldyTALEN Design. Ma AC, Lee HB, Clark KJ, Ekker SC. PLoS One. 2013 May 29;8(5):e65259. doi: 10.1371/journal.pone.0065259. Print 2013. PubMed 23734242.
Backbone
  Vector backbone: pFUS_B4
  Vector type: Mammalian Expression, TALEN
Growth in bacteria
  Bacterial resistance: Spectinomycin, 50 μg/mL
  Growth temperature: 37°C
  Growth strain: Top10
  Copy number: Unknown
Gene/Insert
  Gene/Insert name: RVD sequence: NN NI NN NG
  Species: Synthetic
  Cloning method: Unknown
  Sequencing primers: 5′ ttgatgcctggcagttccct; 3′ cgaaccgaacaggcttatgt
Terms and licenses: Academic/Nonprofit Terms; Industry Terms: Not Available to Industry
Depositor comments: Plasmid was created using Golden Gate cloning.
How to cite: pFUSB4_GAGT was a gift from Stephen Ekker (Addgene plasmid # 48507 ; http://n2t.net/addgene:48507 ; RRID:Addgene_48507)
