>Addgene plasmid #48507 | pFUSB4_GAGT | addgene partial sequence | sequence record 70906 | pCR8_F1 5'-ttgatgcctggcagttccct-3'
GTCACGACGTTGTAAAACGACGGCCAGTCTTAAGCGTCTCATGGCCTGACCCCGGACCAAGTGGTGGCTA
TCGCCAGCAACAATGGCGGCAAGCAAGCGCTCGAAACGGTGCAGCGGCTGTTGCCGGTGCTGTGCCAGGA
CCATGGCCTGACCCCGGACCAAGTGGTGGCTATCGCCAGCAACATTGGCGGCAAGCAAGCGCTCGAAACG
GTGCAGCGGCTGTTGCCGGTGCTGTGCCAGGACCATGGCCTGACCCCGGACCAAGTGGTGGCTATCGCCA
GCAACAATGGCGGCAAGCAAGCGCTCGAAACGGTGCAGCGGCTGTTGCCGGTGCTGTGCCAGGACCATGG
CCTGACCCCGGACCAAGTGGTGGCTATCGCCAGCAACGGTGGCGGCAAGCAAGCGCTCGAAACGGTGCAG
CGGCTGTTGCCGGTGCTGTGCCAGGACCATGGCCTGACCCCGGACCAAGTGGTGGCTATCGAGACGTCTA
GACCAGCCAGGACAGAAATGCCTCGACTTCGCTGCTACCCAAGGTTGCCGGGTGACGCACACCGTGGAAA
CGGATGAAGGCACGAACCCAGTGGACATAAGCCTGTTCGGTTCGTAAGCTGTAATGCAAGTAGCGTATGC
GCTCACGCAACTGGTCCAGAACCTTGACCGAACGCAGCGGTGGTAACGGCGCAGTGGCGGTTTTCATGGC
TTGTTATGACTGTTTTTTTGGGGTACAGTCTATGCCTCGGGCATCCAAGCAGCAAGCGCGTTACGCCGTG
G
